>Addgene plasmid #222625 | pHIV-NAT-FLAG-CIP2A ∆NES (del561-625) | addgene full sequence | sequence record 439556 | Addgene NGS Result
CCCGCATTTACAAGACTATCTTGCCAGAAAAAAAGCGTCGCAGCAGGTCATCAAAAATTTTAAATGGCTA
GAGACTTATCGAAAGCAGCGAGACAGGCGCGAAGGTGCCACCAGATTCGCACGCGGCGGCCCCAGCGCCC
AGGCCAGGCCTCAACTCAAGCACGAGGCGAAGGGGCTCCTTAAGCGCAAGGCCTCGAACTCTCCCACCCA
CTTCCAACCCGAAGCTCGGGATCAAGAATCACGTACTGCAGCCAGGTGGAAGTAATTCAAGGCACGCAAG
GGCCATAACCCGTAAAGAGGCCAGGCCCGCGGGAACCACACACGGCACTTACCTGTGTTCTGGCGGCAAA
CCCGTTGCGAAAAAGAACGTTCACGGCGACTACTGCACTTATATACGGTTCTCCCCCACCCTCGGGAAAA
AGGCGGAGCCAGTACACGACATCACTTTCCCAGTTTACCCCGCGCCACCTTCTCTAGGCACCGGTTCAAT
TGCCGACCCCTCCCCCCAACTTCTCGGGGACTGTGGGCGATGTGCGCTCTGCCCACTGACGGGCACCGGA
GCCTCACGCTAGAGCGGGCCCGGTACTAACCAAACTGGATCTCTGCTGTCCCTGTAATAAACCCGAAAAT
TTTGAATTTTTGTAATTTGTTTTTGTAATTCTTTAGTTTGTATGTCTGTTGCTATTATGTCTACTATTCT
TTCCCCTGCACTGTACCCCCCAATCCCCCCTTTTCTTTTAAAATTGTGGATGAATACTGCCATTTGTCTG
CAGAATTGGCGCACGCAGTGCCGATCCGTTCACTAATCGAATGGATCTGTCTCTGTCTCTCTCTCCACCT
TCTTCTTCTATTCCTTCGGGCCTGTCGGGTCCCCTCGGGGTTGGGAGGTGGGTCTGAAACGATAATGGTG
AATATCCCTGCCTAACTCTATTCACTATAGAAAGTACAGCAAAAACTATTCTTAAACCTACCAAGCCTCC
TACTATCATTATGAATAATTTTATATACCACAGCCAATTTGTTATGTTAAACCAATTCCACAAACTTGCC
CATTTATCTAATTCCAATAATTCTTGTTCATTCTTTTCTTGCTGGTTTTGCGATTCTTCAATTAAGGAGT
GTATTAAGCTTGTGTAATTGTTAATTTCTCTGTCCCACTCCATCCAGGTCGTGTGATTCCAAATCTGTTC
CAGAGATTTATTACTCCAACTAGCATTCCAAGGCACAGCAGTGGTGCAAATGAGTTTTCCAGAGCAACCC
CAAATCCCCAGGAGCTGTTGATCCTTTAGGTATCTTTCCACAGCCAGGATTCTTGCCTGGAGCTGCTTGA
TGCCCCAGACTGTGAGTTGCAACAGATGCTGTTGCGCCTCAATAGCCCTCAGCAAATTGTTCTGCTGCTG
CACTATACCAGACAATAATTGTCTGGCCTGTACCGTCAGCGTCATTGACGCTGCGCCCATAGTGCTTCCT
GCTGCTCCCAAGAACCCAAGGAACAAAGCTCCTATTCCCACTGCTCTTTTTTCTCTCTGCACCACTCTTC
TCTTTGCCTTGGTGGGTGCTACTCCTAATGGTTCAATTTTTACTACTTTATATTTATATAATTCACTTCT
CCAATTGTCCCTCATATCTCCTCCTCCAGGTCTGAAGATCAGCGGCCGGCCGCTTGCTGTGCGGTGGTCT
TACTTTTGTTTTGCTCTTCCTCTATCTTGTCTAAAGCTTCCTTGGTGTCTTTTATCTCTATCCTTTGATG
CACACAATAGAGGGTTGCTACTGTATTATATAATGATCTAAGTTCTTCTGATCCTGTCTGAAGGGATGGT
TGTAGCTGTCCCAGTATTTGTCTACAGCCTTCTGATGTTTCTAACAGGCCAGGATTAACTGCGAATCGTT
CTAGCTCCCTGCTTGCCCATACTATATGTTTTAATTTATATTTTTTCTTTCCCCCTGGCCTTAACCGAAT
TTTTTCCCATCGCGATCTAATTCTCCCCCGCTTAATACTGACGCTCTCGCACCCATCTCTCTCCTTCTAG
CCTCCGCTAGTCAAAATTTTTGGCGTACTCACCAGTCGCCGCCCCTCGCCTCTTGCCGTGCGCGCTTCAG
CAAGCCGAGTCCTGCGTCGAGAGAGCTCCTCTGGTTTCCCTTTCGCTTTCAAGTCCCTGTTCGGGCGCCA
CTGCTAGAGATTTTCCACACTGACTAAAAGGGTCTGAGGGATCTCTAGTTACCAGAGTCACACAACAGAC
GGGCACACACTACTTGAAGCACTCAAGGCAAGCTTTATTGAGGCTTAAGCAGTGGGTTCCCTAGTTAGCC
AGAGAGCTCCCAGGCTCAGATCTGGTCTAACCAGAGAGACCCAGTACAGGCAAAACGCGCTGCTTATATA
GACCTCCCACCGTACACGCCTACCGCCCATTTGCGTCAATGGGGCGGAGTTGTTACGACATTTTGGAAAG
TCCCGTTGATTTTGGTGCCAAAACAAACTCCCATTGACGTCAATGGGGTGGAGACTTGGAAATCCCCGTG
AGTCAAACCGCTATCCACGCCCATTGATGTACTGCCAAAACCGCATCACCATGGTAATAGCGATGACTAA
TACGTAGATGTACTGCCAAGTAGGAAAGTCCCATAAGGTCATGTACTGGGCATAATGCCAGGCGGGCCAT
TTACCGTCATTGACGTCAATAGGGGGCGTACTTGGCATATGATACACTTGATGTACTGCCAAGTGGGCAG
TTTACCGTAAATACTCCACCCATTGACGTCAATGGAAAGTCCCTATTGGCGTTACTATGGGAACATACGT
CATTATTGACGTCAATGGGCGGGGGTCGTTGGGCGGTCAGCCAGGCGGGCCATTTACCGTAAGTTATGTA
ACGCGGAACTCCATATATGGGCTATGAACTAATGACCCCGTAATTGATTACTATTAATAACTAGTCAATA
ATCAATGTCAACGCGTATATCTGGCCCGTACATCGCGAAGCAGCGCAAAACGCCTAACCCTAAGCAGATT
CTTCATGCAATTGTCGGTCAAGCCTTGCCTTGTTGTAGCTTAAATTTTGCTCGCGCACTACTCAGCGACC
TCCAACACACAAGCAGGGAGCAGATACTGGCTTAACTATGCGGCATCAGAGCAGATTGTACTGAGAGTGC
ACCATAGGGGATCGGGAGATCTCCCGATCCGTCGACGTCAGGTGGCACTTTTCGGGGAAATGTGCGCGGA
ACCCCTATTTGTTTATTTTTCTAAATACATTCAAATATGTATCCGCTCATGAGACAATAACCCTGATAAA
TGCTTCAATAATATTGAAAAAGGAAGAGTATGAGTATTCAACATTTCCGTGTCGCCCTTATTCCCTTTTT
TGCGGCATTTTGCCTTCCTGTTTTTGCTCACCCAGAAACGCTGGTGAAAGTAAAAGATGCTGAAGATCAG
TTGGGTGCACGAGTGGGTTACATCGAACTGGATCTCAACAGCGGTAAGATCCTTGAGAGTTTTCGCCCCG
AAGAACGTTTTCCAATGATGAGCACTTTTAAAGTTCTGCTATGTGGCGCGGTATTATCCCGTATTGACGC
CGGGCAAGAGCAACTCGGTCGCCGCATACACTATTCTCAGAATGACTTGGTTGAGTACTCACCAGTCACA
GAAAAGCATCTTACGGATGGCATGACAGTAAGAGAATTATGCAGTGCTGCCATAACCATGAGTGATAACA
CTGCGGCCAACTTACTTCTGACAACGATCGGAGGACCGAAGGAGCTAACCGCTTTTTTGCACAACATGGG
GGATCATGTAACTCGCCTTGATCGTTGGGAACCGGAGCTGAATGAAGCCATACCAAACGACGAGCGTGAC
ACCACGATGCCTGTAGCAATGGCAACAACGTTGCGCAAACTATTAACTGGCGAACTACTTACTCTAGCTT
CCCGGCAACAATTAATAGACTGGATGGAGGCGGATAAAGTTGCAGGACCACTTCTGCGCTCGGCCCTTCC
GGCTGGCTGGTTTATTGCTGATAAATCTGGAGCCGGTGAGCGTGGGTCTCGCGGTATCATTGCAGCACTG
GGGCCAGATGGTAAGCCCTCCCGTATCGTAGTTATCTACACGACGGGGAGTCAGGCAACTATGGATGAAC
GAAATAGACAGATCGCTGAGATAGGTGCCTCACTGATTAAGCATTGGTAACTGTCAGACCAAGTTTACTC
ATATATACTTTAGATTGATTTAAAACTTCATTTTTAATTTAAAAGGATCTAGGTGAAGATCCTTTTTGAT
AATCTCATGACCAAAATCCCTTAACGTGAGTTTTCGTTCCACTGAGCGTCAGACCCCGTAGAAAAGATCA
AAGGATCTTCTTGAGATCCTTTTTTTCTGCGCGTAATCTGCTGCTTGCAAACAAAAAAACCACCGCTACC
AGCGGTGGTTTGTTTGCCGGATCAAGAGCTACCAACTCTTTTTCCGAAGGTAACTGGCTTCAGCAGAGCG
CAGATACCAAATACTGTTCTTCTAGTGTAGCCGTAGTTAGGCCACCACTTCAAGAACTCTGTAGCACCGC
CTACATACCTCGCTCTGCTAATCCTGTTACCAGTGGCTGCTGCCAGTGGCGATAAGTCGTGTCTTACCGG
GTTGGACTCAAGACGATAGTTACCGGATAAGGCGCAGCGGTCGGGCTGAACGGGGGGTTCGTGCACACAG
CCCAGCTTGGAGCGAACGACCTACACCGAACTGAGATACCTACAGCGTGAGCTATGAGAAAGCGCCACGC
TTCCCGAAGGGAGAAAGGCGGACAGGTATCCGGTAAGCGGCAGGGTCGGAACAGGAGAGCGCACGAGGGA
GCTTCCAGGGGGAAACGCCTGGTATCTTTATAGTCCTGTCGGGTTTCGCCACCTCTGACTTGAGCGTCGA
TTTTTGTGATGCTCGTCAGGGGGGCGGAGCCTATGGAAAAACGCCAGCAACGCGGCCTTTTTACGGTTCC
TGGCCTTTTGCTGGCCTTTTGCTCACATGCTGCTAGAGATTTTCCACACTGACTAAAAGGGTCTGAGGGA
TCTCTAGTTACCAGAGTCACACAACAGACGGGCACACACTACTTGAAGCACTCAAGGCAAGCTTTATTGA
GGCTTAAGCAGTGGGTTCCCTAGTTAGCCAGAGAGCTCCCAGGCTCAGATCTGGTCTAACCAGAGAGACC
CAGTACAGTCCGGATGCAGCTCTCGGGCCATGTGATGAAATGCTAGGCGGCTGTCAAACCTCCACTCTAA
TACTTCTCTCTCCGGGTCATCCATCCCATGCAGGCTCACAGGGTGTAACAAGCGGGTGTTCTCTCCTTCA
TTGGCTTCTTCTACCTTCTCTTGCTCAACTGGTACTAGCTTGTAGCACCATCCAAAGGTCAGTGGATATC
TGATCCCTGGCCCTGGTGTGTAGTTCTGCCAATCAGGGAAGTAGCCTTGTGTGTGGTAGATCCACAGATC
AAGGATATCTTGTCTTCGTTGGGAGTGAATTAGCCCTTCCAGTCCCCCCTTTTCTTTTAAAAAGTGGCTA
AGATCTACAGCTGCCTTGTAAGTCATTGGTCTTAAAGGTACCTGAGGTGTGACTGGAAAACCCACCTCCT
CCTCCTCTTGTGCTTCTAGCCAGGCACAATCAGCATTGGTAGCTGCTGTATTGCTACTTGTGATTGCTCC
ATGTTTTTCTAGGTCTCGATCGAGGTCGACGGTATCGATAAATTTGGCGCGCCTCAACTGAAGCAGAAGA
GGTGGATTATGGCATTAGCCACGAAGAAAAGGAAAATGCCTCCGCTTATGTTGCTGGATGCTGAGGGGCT
GCTGGTTTGGCTGGTGTCGTTTTGTCCTGAGAGTCCAGTTTGTATCTGTACCATAACCAGGAGGCTGATG
GTGAGTAGGAGGAAGAGGAAGCGCTTCATTGGGCCAGGATTCTCCTCGACGTCACCGCATGTTAGCAGAC
TTCCTCTGCCCTCGCCACTGCCGGGGCAGGGCATGGACATGTAGAGCGCCTGCTCGCCGTCCGAGGCGGT
GCCGTCGTACAGGGCGGTGTCCAGGCCGCAGAGGGTGAACCCCATCCGCCGGTAAGCGTGGATCGCCGGT
GCGTTGACGTTGGTGACTTCGAGCCAAAGATGACCAGCTCCCCGTTCTCTGGCGAACTCGGTAGCCAGTC
CCATCAATGCCCGTCCCACCCCGTGTCCCCTGTGCTCGGGTGCTACCTCAATGTCCTCGACGGTCAGCCG
GCGGTTCCAGCCGGAGTACGAGACGACCACGAAGCCCGCCAGGTCGCCGTCGTCCCCGTACGCGACGAAC
GTCCGGGAGTCCGGGTCGCCGTCCTCCCCGTCGTCCGATTCGTCGTCCGATTCGTCGTCGGGGAACACCT
TGGTCAGGGGCGGGTCCACCGGTACCTCCCGCAGGGCGAAGCCGTCCCCGGTGGCGGTGACGCGGAAGAC
GGTGTCGGTGGTGAAGGACCCATCCAGTGCCTCGATGGCCTCGGCGTCCCCAGGGACACTGGTGCGGTAT
CGGTAAGCCGTGTCGTCCAGGGTGGTGCCCATGGTTGTGGCCATATTATCATCGTGTTTTTCAAAGGAAA
ACCACGTCCCCGTGGTTCGGGGGGCCTAGACGTTTTTTTAACCTCGACTAAACACATGTAAAGCATGTGT
ACCGAGGCCCCAGATCAGATCCCATACAATGGGGTACCTTCTGGGCATCCTTCAGCCCCTTGTTGAATAC
GCTTGAGGAGAGCCATTTGACTCTTTCCACAACTATCCAACTCACAACGTGGCACTGGGGTTGTGCCGCC
TTTGCAGGTGTATCTTATACACGTGGCTTTTGGCCGCAGAGGCACCTGTCGCCAGGTGGGGGGTTCCGCT
GCCTGCAAAGGGTCGCTACAGACGTTGTTTGTCTTCAAGAAGCTTCCAGAGGAACTGCTTCCTTCACGAC
ATTCAACAGACCTTGCATTCCTTTGGCGAGAGGGGAAAGACCCCTAGGAATGCTCGTCAAGAAGACAGGG
CCAGGTTTCCGGGCCCTCACATTGCCAAAAGACGGCAATATGGTGGAAAATAACATATAGACAAACGCAC
ACCGGCCTTATTCCAAGCGGCTTCGGCCAGTAACGTTAGGGGGGGGGGAGGGAGAGGGGCGGATCCTAGC
CCGGGTACTCTAGAATAGTTAACGTCGATGAATTCTTATATACTGAGATTCACAGTTTCTGGATTTATTT
TTCCACCACTTAAACTGTGGATCATTGCTATCATGTGGGAGTGTTTGTTCAATTCCTCTTGCTGAAGTTT
CACCAAGGACTCTTTCTCTTCCAAACGACCTTCTAATTGTGCCTTTTGAACCTCTAGGGAGGAAGCCTTA
ATGCTCAACTCTTTTCTTATCTGTTCTGTTCTGCTTAATTCTTTTCTAAGGATATCAATGGTTTCTTCCT
TATCTTCCCTTTCCTTTTGTAAGGTTTTAATCTTTTCTTCTTGTACTTTTGTTTTTTGATGCAAATTTGC
TAGCTTATGTTCTCTGTCTACTAGCTGATTCTGTACTTCTTTTCTCTGTTCTTCTTTCTCTATTAATTGG
GCAATACTTTTTTCATTTTGTTCCTTGAGTGACTCATTCAACTTTTTCACTGTCTCAATTTGTTTATTCA
GAGAATCACATGTGATCTGTAAATCTTTATTCTTCTTTTCAGTACTTTCATTTCTCTGAAGAAGTTCCAT
GTAGGATTTTGTCAGTATTTCATGTTCTTCAGCCACAGACTCTAACTTCCTATTATGTTGAAAGAGATGC
TCAATATCACTCTGCGCTCTTTCTGATTCAACTTGCTGCGCCTTCAGCAACACACTAAGCTCTTCATTTT
TTCTCTCAACTTCTCTCAACATACTAGCAAGTGTCCGTGCCTCTGTTTCAGCTTGAGTTCTTTGACAGCG
ATGCTGAGCAATCAGTCTATCAGCCTGTGCAAGTGCTAGAGCTTTTGTTTCCAAAAGATCTTGTAGCCTG
CTTTCTTTGGAAGCTAATGTGGATAGTTTCATTTCATATTCCTGTTGTCTATAGGCATTGTTTGCTGCTA
TACTTTCTCCAAGTACTAAAGCAGGAAAATCTGGCAGTGGAGCAGCCTCCAATAATATTCTCAGTCCAGA
CTGTACTTGTTCTCTATTATCTGACGTTAAAGCAAAAGCCAAAGGAGTAATCAAACGTGGGTCCTGAAGT
ATTTTGTAGAAGCTTACTTCCATACCAGGAACCAATGGTTTAAGTTTGTTAATCAAATCAAGAGTTTTCA
AAATTACATCAGCAGCAAGTTTGCATAATTCAGAATCTGCAACCTTTGTTCCAAATCCCAGGTCAATCTT
GCCATATGTAAATTGTTGTTCTATAAGAGTGGTACACTTGACAGTTGTCAAGATTTTTGCAATATGCATT
TTTAGTGTATCATCTCCACAGAGAGTTAACAAAACTTCAATGGCCTTGGCAATCCTTTCACATTTTTTTC
TTGTTAAAGCCTCATCTAGATTTTGTTCTGTGAACTGAAGTTGATCAAGGATTGTAGGCAGCAGAAGGGT
CACAAAACGATCAGCCGAGGAACAGTTAGCAGCATCTATGACATCCTCAAATATTTCCTTGAACAACTCC
AATGCTAAAACAGAACAGTTTTCTGATCCGTCCAAAGGTTGGCTTAACCAGCGCAGTAGAGCCACAGTAG
GTTCTAAACATTTAGTATGGCTTCCCAGAGTGGCGCTGCCAGGTGGAGACTGTTCAAACATCATCTGAGT
GAGCATATGGCGCAGCTGAGTCACTGAACAGAAGGCAAGAAGTAATTCTAAAACCTTTGAAGAGGAATCA
GGATCCTTTCCATTAAGAAGACCTAATACTTGGTGAAGACATGAAGAAAAGTGCTCATATCTGGTGAGAT
AATCAGCAATTTTAGGATTCTTAAGGAGATCCATCAGTAGGTCAACTGAATACTTTCTAGTTAGAGTGCC
ATCACCGTTTATGAGAATATTAAATATTAGTTGAAAAGTCTGATGAATGTTTCGAGCATGGAATAGCTTT
TCCCCCACCTCTTCATTTAATGTCAAACTGGATAATATTGAAAGTGCAAACACAACCACAGTTAAACTAC
TATGGGCCAACAAGGTGATAAGAGTTCGATAAAAAGATTTCACATTACTCAATGTCTTTATGTGCGTTTG
AACAGAAAGATTGTGCCGACAAAGATTTGCCAATAATCCTAGACAAGGCATTTTTAACTCATCTTCAGAA
GATTGAATGTGATCTATCAGGAACGTAATTAATTCATCTATATTGGCACCAGAATAGAAAATTTTGACAT
TATATGTTAACTTCTGTAGAAGTTGAATGCACTGCAAAAACACCGAATCAGTGTGGCTGCTCCGACAAAC
CACTCCCGCCAGCACACTATTCAGATTATATGTATTCTGAAGACAATCTCTGGTTTCAATGTCTACTGCT
AGTTGAGACAGCAAACCGATAATACTTAAGATCAGTGAAGCACTTATGTTGGGGTCTTCAAGTAGCTCTA
CAAGGCAACTCAAGCATTCACTTGTTAATATCTGATTTGATGTAAATAGTCGTGTGAGTTTCTGTCCAGA
AATTACCTCCAAGTGCCGCAAAAGCTGAGTGGCGTTCGCCTCTGACTTCACGGCTTTGTACTGACTGACA
GTCAGGAGCAAGGACTTCAAGCAGGCAGTGGAGTCCATTGGCGCGCCGTTTAAACTGGCGGCTTTATCGT
CATCGTCTTTGTAGTCCATGGTGCGGCCGCTCACGACACCTGAAATGGAAGAAAAAAACTTTGAACCACT
GTCTGAGGCTTGAGAATGAACCAAGATCCAAACTCAAAAAGGGCAAATTCCAAGGAGAATTACATCAAGT
GCCAAGCTGGCCTAACTTCAGTCTCCACCCACTCAGTGTGGGGAAACTCCATCGCATAAAACCCCTCCCC
CCAACCTAAAGACGACGTACTCCAAAAGCTCGAGAACTAATCGAGGTGCCTGGACGGCGCCCGGTACTCC
GTGGAGTCACATGAAGCGACGGCTGAGGACGGAAAGGCCCTTTTCCTTTGTGTGGGTGACTCACCCGCCC
GCTCTCCCGAGCGCCGCGTCCTCCATTTTGAGCTCCCTGCAGCAGGGCCGGGAAGCGGCCATCTTTCCGC
TCACGCAACTGGTGCCGACCGGGCCAGCCTTGCCGCCCAGGGCGGGGCGATACACGGCGGCGCGAGGCCA
GGCACCAGAGCAGGCCGGCCAGCTTGAGACTACCCCCGTCCGATTCTCGGTGGCCGCGCTCGCAGGCCCC
GCCTCGCCGAACATGTGCGCTGGGACGCACGGGCCCCGTCGCCGCCCGCGGCCCCAAAAACCGAAATACC
AGTGTGCAGATCTTGG
Features (pLannotate 1.2.2; 21 found; start..end, strand, type, name):
    626..743     -  misc_feature   cPPT/CTS: central polypurine tract and central termination sequence of HIV-1
    793..893     -  CDS            Rev (fragment): human immunodeficiency virus 1 (HIV-1) Rev protein; rev; enhances nuclear export of unspliced and incompletely spliced viral mRNAs
   1270..1503    -  misc_feature   RRE: The Rev response element (RRE) of HIV-1 allows for Rev-dependent mRNA export from the nucleus to the cytoplasm.
   1678..2016    -  CDS            HIV-1 gag (fragment): gag protein from human immunodeficiency virus 1; gag
   2000..2125    -  misc_feature   HIV-1 Ψ: packaging signal of human immunodeficiency virus type 1
   2172..2352    -  LTR            5' LTR (truncated): truncated 5' long terminal repeat (LTR) from HIV-1
   2370..2569    -  promoter       CMV promoter: human cytomegalovirus (CMV) immediate early promoter
   2570..2949    -  enhancer       CMV enhancer: human cytomegalovirus immediate early enhancer
   3104..3156    +  misc_feature   bom (fragment): basis of mobility region from pBR322
   3215..3319    +  promoter       AmpR promoter: bla
   3320..4180    +  CDS            AmpR: β-lactamase; bla; confers resistance to ampicillin, carbenicillin, and related antibiotics
   4351..4939    +  rep_origin     ori: high-copy-number ColE1/pMB1/pBR322/pUC origin of replication
   5001..5181    -  LTR            5' LTR (truncated): truncated 5' long terminal repeat (LTR) from HIV-1
   5188..5688    -  CDS            nef (fragment): NEF_HV1LA - Experimental evidence at protein level: Swiss-Prot protein existence level 1. Extracellular Nef protein targets CD4(+) T-lymphocytes for apoptosis by interacting with CXCR4 surface receptors. From Human immunodeficiency virus type 1 group M subtype B (isolate Lai) (HIV-1).
   5690..5711    -  misc_feature   MCS (fragment): pBluescript multiple cloning site
   5727..5909    -  CDS            CD52: CD52_HUMAN - Also known as CDW52, HE5. Experimental evidence at protein level: Swiss-Prot protein existence level 1. May play a role in carrying and orienting carbohydrate, as well as having a more specific role. From Homo sapiens (Human).
   5973..6554    -  CDS            sta: STA_STRLA - Experimental evidence at protein level: Swiss-Prot protein existence level 1. Involved in resistance to streptothricin, a broad-spectrum antibiotic produced by streptomycetes. Detoxifies streptothricin via acetylation of the beta amino group of the first beta-lysyl moiety of streptothricin. From Streptomyces lavendulae.
   6543..7129    -  misc_feature   IRES2: internal ribosome entry site (IRES) of the encephalomyocarditis virus (EMCV)
   7179..9698    -  CDS            CIP2A (fragment): CIP2A_HUMAN - Also known as KIAA1524. Experimental evidence at protein level: Swiss-Prot protein existence level 1. Oncoprotein that inhibits PP2A and stabilizes MYC in human malignancies. Promotes anchorage-independent cell growth and tumor formation. From Homo sapiens (Human).
   9723..9747    -  CDS            3xFLAG (fragment): three tandem FLAG® epitope tags
   9761..563     -  promoter       EF-1α promoter (across the origin): strong constitutive promoter for human elongation factor EF-1α
