[The description below was written by a language model from this plasmid's Addgene catalogue record and pLannotate feature annotations shown in this document.]
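Description:
pHIV-NAT-FLAG-CIP2A ∆NES (del561-625) is an HIV-1-based lentiviral vector for expression in mammalian cells, built on the pHIV-NAT-FLAG backbone (about 10.4 kb in total). It is propagated in E. coli through a high-copy ColE1/pUC-type origin and an ampicillin resistance gene (β-lactamase). The viral portion carries a CMV enhancer/promoter fused to a truncated 5' LTR, which drives production of the genomic RNA in packaging cells. This is followed by the Ψ packaging signal with an adjoining gag fragment, the Rev response element for Rev-dependent nuclear export, and the cPPT/CTS element, which generally improves transduction. A second truncated LTR, preceded by a nef fragment, closes the provirus at the 3' end.

The payload is a bicistronic cassette driven by the constitutive EF-1α promoter. The first cistron encodes human CIP2A carrying an N-terminal FLAG epitope and a deletion of residues 561-625, which the record designates as a nuclear export signal (ΔNES) mutant. The annotation detects only a partial match to a 3xFLAG element, which fits the Flag tag named in the catalogue. Downstream, an EMCV IRES directs translation of a streptothricin acetyltransferase, which confers nourseothricin (clonNAT) resistance for selecting transduced cells. A CD52 coding segment is annotated just after the resistance gene, but the record does not explain its role.

The construct is intended for stable expression of the FLAG-tagged CIP2A NES mutant. It comes from work on the CIP2A-TOPBP1 axis in chromosome stability and its synthetic lethality with BRCA mutation.
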