Addgene plasmid #222625: pHIV-NAT-FLAG-CIP2A ∆NES (del561-625)
Purpose: Lentiviral vector that expresses Flag-tagged CIP2A NES mutant in mammalian cells
Depositing lab: Daniel Durocher. Depositing organization: Sinai Health System. Publication: The CIP2A-TOPBP1 axis safeguards chromosome stability and is a synthetic lethal target for BRCA-mutated cancer. Adam S, Rossi SE, Moatti N, De Marco Zompit M, Xue Y, Ng TF, Alvarez-Quilon A, Desjardins J, Bhaskaran V, Martino G, Setiaputra D, Noordermeer SM, Ohsumi TK, Hustedt N, Szilard RK, Chaudhary N, Munro M, Veloso A, Melo H, Yin SY, Papp R, Young JTF, Zinda M, Stucki M, Durocher D. Nat Cancer. 2021 Dec;2(12):1357-1371. doi: 10.1038/s43018-021-00266-w. Epub 2021 Nov 11. PubMed 35121901.
Backbone
  Vector backbone: pHIV-NAT-FLAG
  Backbone size w/o insert (bp): 7856
  Total vector size (bp): 10376
  Vector type: Mammalian Expression, Lentiviral
  Selectable markers: Nourseothricin (clonNAT)
Growth in bacteria
  Bacterial resistance: Ampicillin, 100 μg/mL
  Growth temperature: 30°C
  Growth strain: NEB Stable
  Copy number: Unknown
Gene/Insert
  Gene/Insert name: CIP2A
  Species: H. sapiens (human)
  Insert size (bp): 2520
  Mutation: Deletion of the residues 561-625 (ΔNES)
  Entrez Gene: CIP2A (a.k.a. KIAA1524, NOCIVA, p90)
  Promoter: EF-1-alpha promoter
  Tag / fusion protein: Flag (N terminal on insert)
  Cloning method: Other
  Sequencing primers: 5′ gcttggcacttgatgtaattctcc
Terms and licenses: Academic/Nonprofit Terms; Industry Terms: Not Available to Industry
How to cite: pHIV-NAT-FLAG-CIP2A ∆NES (del561-625) was a gift from Daniel Durocher (Addgene plasmid # 222625 ; http://n2t.net/addgene:222625 ; RRID:Addgene_222625)
